>Addgene plasmid #144256 | TFORF2885 | addgene full sequence | sequence record 404123 | Addgene NGS Result
TTAATGTAGTCTTATGCAATACTCTTGTAGTCTTGCAACATGGTAACGATGAGTTAGCAACATGCCTTAC
AAGGAGAGAAAAAGCACCGTGCATGCCGATTGGTGGAAGTAAGGTGGTACGATCGTGCCTTATTAGGAAG
GCAACAGACGGGTCTGACATGGATTGGACGAACCACTGAATTGCCGCATTGCAGAGATATTGTATTTAAG
TGCCTAGCTCGATACATAAACGGGTCTCTCTGGTTAGACCAGATCTGAGCCTGGGAGCTCTCTGGCTAAC
TAGGGAACCCACTGCTTAAGCCTCAATAAAGCTTGCCTTGAGTGCTTCAAGTAGTGTGTGCCCGTCTGTT
GTGTGACTCTGGTAACTAGAGATCCCTCAGACCCTTTTAGTCAGTGTGGAAAATCTCTAGCAGTGGCGCC
CGAACAGGGACTTGAAAGCGAAAGGGAAACCAGAGGAGCTCTCTCGACGCAGGACTCGGCTTGCTGAAGC
GCGCACGGCAAGAGGCGAGGGGCGGCGACTGGTGAGTACGCCAAAAATTTTGACTAGCGGAGGCTAGAAG
GAGAGAGATGGGTGCGAGAGCGTCAGTATTAAGCGGGGGAGAATTAGATCGCGATGGGAAAAAATTCGGT
TAAGGCCAGGGGGAAAGAAAAAATATAAATTAAAACATATAGTATGGGCAAGCAGGGAGCTAGAACGATT
CGCAGTTAATCCTGGCCTGTTAGAAACATCAGAAGGCTGTAGACAAATACTGGGACAGCTACAACCATCC
CTTCAGACAGGATCAGAAGAACTTAGATCATTATATAATACAGTAGCAACCCTCTATTGTGTGCATCAAA
GGATAGAGATAAAAGACACCAAGGAAGCTTTAGACAAGATAGAGGAAGAGCAAAACAAAAGTAAGACCAC
CGCACAGCAAGCGGCCGCTGATCTTCAGACCTGGAGGAGGAGATATGAGGGACAATTGGAGAAGTGAATT
ATATAAATATAAAGTAGTAAAAATTGAACCATTAGGAGTAGCACCCACCAAGGCAAAGAGAAGAGTGGTG
CAGAGAGAAAAAAGAGCAGTGGGAATAGGAGCTTTGTTCCTTGGGTTCTTGGGAGCAGCAGGAAGCACTA
TGGGCGCAGCGTCAATGACGCTGACGGTACAGGCCAGACAATTATTGTCTGGTATAGTGCAGCAGCAGAA
CAATTTGCTGAGGGCTATTGAGGCGCAACAGCATCTGTTGCAACTCACAGTCTGGGGCATCAAGCAGCTC
CAGGCAAGAATCCTGGCTGTGGAAAGATACCTAAAGGATCAACAGCTCCTGGGGATTTGGGGTTGCTCTG
GAAAACTCATTTGCACCACTGCTGTGCCTTGGAATGCTAGTTGGAGTAATAAATCTCTGGAACAGATTTG
GAATCACACGACCTGGATGGAGTGGGACAGAGAAATTAACAATTACACAAGCTTAATACACTCCTTAATT
GAAGAATCGCAAAACCAGCAAGAAAAGAATGAACAAGAATTATTGGAATTAGATAAATGGGCAAGTTTGT
GGAATTGGTTTAACATAACAAATTGGCTGTGGTATATAAAATTATTCATAATGATAGTAGGAGGCTTGGT
AGGTTTAAGAATAGTTTTTGCTGTACTTTCTATAGTGAATAGAGTTAGGCAGGGATATTCACCATTATCG
TTTCAGACCCACCTCCCAACCCCGAGGGGACCCATGCATTGCATCTCAATTAGTCAGCAACCAGGTGTGG
AAAGTCCCCAGGCTCCCCAGCAGGCAGAAGTATGCAAAGCATGCGTCTCAATTAGTCAGCAACCATAGTC
CCGCCCCTAACTCCGCCCATCCCGCCCCTAACTCCGCCCAGTTCCGCCCATTCTCCGCCCCATGGCTGAC
TAATTTTTTTTATTTATGCAGAGGCCGAGGCCGCCTCGGCCTCTGAGCTATTCCAGAAGTAGTGAGGAGG
CTTTTTTGGAGGCCTAGGCTTTTGCAAAAAGCTTTCTAGAGGTACCACCGGAGCTTACCATGACCGAGTA
CAAGCCCACGGTGCGCCTCGCCACCCGCGACGACGTCCCCAGGGCCGTACGCACCCTCGCCGCCGCGTTC
GCCGACTACCCCGCCACGCGCCACACCGTCGATCCGGACCGCCACATCGAGCGGGTCACCGAGCTGCAAG
AACTCTTCCTCACGCGCGTCGGGCTCGACATCGGCAAGGTGTGGGTCGCGGACGACGGCGCCGCCGTGGC
GGTCTGGACCACGCCGGAGAGCGTCGAAGCGGGGGCGGTGTTCGCCGAGATCGGCCCGCGCATGGCCGAG
TTGAGCGGTTCCCGGCTGGCCGCGCAGCAACAGATGGAAGGCCTCCTGGCGCCGCACCGGCCCAAGGAGC
CCGCGTGGTTCCTGGCCACCGTCGGCGTCTCGCCCGACCACCAGGGCAAGGGTCTGGGCAGCGCCGTCGT
GCTCCCCGGAGTGGAGGCGGCCGAGCGCGCCGGGGTGCCCGCCTTCCTGGAGACCTCCGCGCCCCGCAAC
CTCCCCTTCTACGAGCGGCTCGGCTTCACCGTCACCGCCGACGTCGAGGTGCCCGAAGGACCGCGCACCT
GGTGCATGACCCGCAAGCCCGGTGCCAGTTAACGAATTCTAGATCTTGAGACAAATGGCAGTATTCATCC
ACAATTTTAAAAGAAAAGGGGGGATTGGGGGGTACAGTGCAGGGGAAAGAATAGTAGACATAATAGCAAC
AGACATACAAACTAAAGAATTACAAAAACAAATTACAAAAATTCAAAATTTTCGGGTTTATTACAGGGAC
AGCAGAGATCCACTTTGGCGCCGGCTCGAGGCCTGCAGGTGCAAAGATGGATAAAGTTTTAAACAGAGAG
GAATCTTTGCAGCTAATGGACCTTCTAGGTCTTGAAAGGAGTGGGAATTGGCTCCGGTGCCCGTCAGTGG
GCAGAGCGCACATCGCCCACAGTCCCCGAGAAGTTGGGGGGAGGGGTCGGCAATTGAACCGGTGCCTAGA
GAAGGTGGCGCGGGGTAAACTGGGAAAGTGATGTCGTGTACTGGCTCCGCCTTTTTCCCGAGGGTGGGGG
AGAACCGTATATAAGTGCAGTAGTCGCCGTGAACGTTCTTTTTCGCAACGGGTTTGCCGCCAGAACACAG
GTAAGTGCCGTGTGTGGTTCCCGCGGGCCTGGCCTCTTTACGGGTTATGGCCCTTGCGTGCCTTGAATTA
CTTCCACCTGGCTGCAGTACGTGATTCTTGATCCCGAGCTTCGGGTTGGAAGTGGGTGGGAGAGTTCGAG
GCCTTGCGCTTAAGGAGCCCCTTCGCCTCGTGCTTGAGTTGAGGCCTGGCCTGGGCGCTGGGGCCGCCGC
GTGCGAATCTGGTGGCACCTTCGCGCCTGTCTCGCTGCTTTCGATAAGTCTCTAGCCATTTAAAATTTTT
GATGACCTGCTGCGACGCTTTTTTTCTGGCAAGATAGTCTTGTAAATGCGGGCCAAGATCTGCACACTGG
TATTTCGGTTTTTGGGGCCGCGGGCGGCGACGGGGCCCGTGCGTCCCAGCGCACATGTTCGGCGAGGCGG
GGCCTGCGAGCGCGGCCACCGAGAATCGGACGGGGGTAGTCTCAAGCTGGCCGGCCTGCTCTGGTGCCTG
GCCTCGCGCCGCCGTGTATCGCCCCGCCCTGGGCGGCAAGGCTGGCCCGGTCGGCACCAGTTGCGTGAGC
GGAAAGATGGCCGCTTCCCGGCCCTGCTGCAGGGAGCTCAAAATGGAGGACGCGGCGCTCGGGAGAGCGG
GCGGGTGAGTCACCCACACAAAGGAAAAGGGCCTTTCCGTCCTCAGCCGTCGCTTCATGTGACTCCACGG
AGTACCGGGCGCCGTCCAGGCACCTCGATTAGTTCTCGAGCTTTTGGAGTACGTCGTCTTTAGGTTGGGG
GGAGGGGTTTTATGCGATGGAGTTTCCCCACACTGAGTGGGTGGAGACTGAAGTTAGGCCAGCTTGGCAC
TTGATGTAATTCTCCTTGGAATTTGCCCTTTTTGAGTTTGGATCTTGGTTCATTCTCAAGCCTCAGACAG
TGGTTCAAAGTTTTTTTCTTCCATTTCAGGTGTCGTGAGGCTAGCACCGCCACCATGGAGACGTCTGCCT
CAGCCACTGCCTCCGAGAAGCAAGAAGCCAAAAGTGGGATCCTGGAGGCCGCTGGCTTCCCCGACCCGGG
TAAAAAGGCCTCTCCTTTGGTGGTGGCTGCAGCGGCAGCAGCAGCGGTAGCTGCCCAAGGAGTGCCGCAG
CATCTCTTGCCACCATTCCATGCGCCCCTACCGATTGACATGCGACACCAGGAAGGAAGGTACCATTACG
AGCCTCATTCTGTCCACGGTGTGCACGGGCCCCCTGCCCTCAGCGGCAGCCCTGTCATCTCTGACATCTC
CTTGATCCGGCTTTCCCCGCACCCGGCTGGCCCTGGGGAGTCCCCCTTCAACGCCCCCCACCCGTACGTG
AACCCCCACATGGAGCACTACCTCCGTTCTGTGCACAGCAGCCCCACGCTCTCCATGATCTCTGCAGCCA
GGGGCCTCAGCCCCGCTGATGTGGCCCAGGAGCACCTTAAGGAGAGGGGACTGTTTGGCCTTCCTGCTCC
AGGCACCACCCCCTCAGACTATTACCACCAGATGACCCTCGTGGCAGGCCACCCCGCGCCCTACGGGGAC
CTGCTGATGCAGAGCGGGGGCGCTGCCAGCGCACCCCATCTCCACGACTACCTCAACCCCGTGGACGTGT
CCCGTTTCTCCAGCCCGCGGGTGACGCCCCGCCTGAGCCGCAAGCGGGCGCTGTCCATCTCCCCACTCTC
AGACGCCAGCCTGGACCTGCAGCGGATGATCCGCACCTCACCCAACTCGCTAGTGGCCTACATCAACAAC
TCCCGAAGCAGCTCAGCGGCCAGCGGTTCCTACGGGCATCTGTCAGCGGGTGCCCTCAGCCCAGCCTTCA
CCTTCCCCCACCCCATCAACCCCGTGGCCTACCAGCAGATTCTGAGCCAGCAGAGGGGTCTGGGGTCAGC
CTTTGGACACACACCACCCCTGATCCAGCCCTCACCCACCTTCCTGGCCCAGCAGCCCATGGCCCTCACC
TCCATCAATGCCACGCCCACCCAGCTCAGCAGCAGCAGCAACTGTCTGAGTGACACCAACCAGAACAAGC
AGAGCAGTGAGTCGGCCGTCAGCAGCACCGTCAACCCTGTCGCCATTCACAAGCGCAGCAAGGTCAAGAC
CGAGCCTGAGGGCCTGCGGCCGGCCTCCCCTCTGGCGCTGACGCAGGGCCAGGTGTCTGGACACGGCTCA
TGTGGGTGTGCCCTTCCCCTCTCCCAGGAGCAGCTGGCTGACCTCAAGGAAGATCTGGACAGGGATGACT
GTAAGCAGGAGGCTGAGGTGGTCATCTATGAGACCAACTGCCACTGGGAAGACTGCACCAAGGAGTACGA
CACCCAGGAGCAGCTGGTGCATCACATCAACAACGAGCACATCCACGGGGAGAAGAAGGAGTTTGTGTGC
CGCTGGCAGGCCTGCACGCGGGAGCAGAAGCCCTTCAAGGCGCAGTACATGCTGGTGGTGCACATGCGGC
GACACACGGGCGAGAAGCCCCACAAGTGCACGTTCGAGGGCTGCTCGAAGGCCTACTCCCGCCTGGAGAA
CCTGAAGACACACCTGCGGTCCCACACCGGGGAGAAGCCATATGTGTGTGAGCACGAGGGCTGCAACAAA
GCCTTCTCCAACGCCTCGGACCGCGCCAAGCACCAGAATCGCACCCACTCCAACGAGAAACCCTACATCT
GCAAGATCCCAGGCTGCACCAAGAGATACACAGACCCCAGCTCTCTCCGGAAGCATGTGAAAACGGTCCA
CGGCCCAGATGCCCACGTCACCAAGAAGCAGCGCAATGACGTGCACCTCCGCACACCGCTGCTCAAAGAG
AATGGGGACAGTGAGGCCGGCACGGAGCCTGGCGGCCCAGAGAGCACCGAGGCCAGCAGCACCAGCCAGG
CCGTGGAGGACTGCCTGCACGTCAGAGCCATCAAGACCGAGAGCTCCGGGCTGTGTCAGTCCAGCCCCGG
GGCCCAGTCGTCCTGCAGCAGCGAGCCCTCTCCTCTGGGCAGTGCCCCCAACAATGACAGTGGCGTGGAG
ATGCCGGGGACGGGGCCCGGGAGCCTGGGAGACCTGACGGCACTGGATGACACACCCCCAGGGGCCGACA
CCTCAGCCCTGGCTGCCCCCTCCGCTGGTGGCCTCCAGCTGCGCAAACACATGACCACCATGCACCGGTT
CGAGCAGCTCAAGAAGGAGAAGCTCAAGTCACTCAAGGATTCCTGCTCATGGGCCGGGCCGACTCCACAC
ACGCGGAACACCAAGCTGCCTCCCCTCCCGGGAAGTGGCTCCATCCTGGAAAACTTCAGTGGCAGTGGGG
GCGGCGGGCCCGCGGGGCTGCTGCCGAACCCGCGGCTGTCGGAGCTGTCCGCGAGCGAGGTGACCATGCT
GAGCCAGCTGCAGGAGCGCCGCGACAGCTCCACCAGCACGGTCAGCTCGGCCTACACCGTGAGCCGCCGC
TCCTCCGGCATCTCCCCCTACTTCTCCAGCCGCCGCTCCAGCGAGGCCTCGCCCCTGGGCGCCGGCCGCC
CGCACAACGCGAGCTCCGCTGACTCCTACGACCCCATCTCCACGGACGCGTCGCGGCGCTCGAGCGAGGC
CAGCCAGTGCAGCGGCGGCTCCGGGCTGCTCAACCTCACGCCGGCGCAGCAGTACAGCCTGCGGGCCAAG
TACGCGGCAGCCACTGGCGGCCCCCCGCCCACTCCGCTGCCGGGCCTGGAGCGCATGAGCCTGCGGACCA
GGCTGGCGCTGCTGGACGCGCCCGAGCGCACGCTGCCCGCCGGCTGCCCACGCCCACTGGGGCCGCGGCG
TGGCAGCGACGGGCCGACCTATGGCCACGGCCACGCGGGGGCTGCGCCCGCCTTCCCCCACGAGGCTCCA
GGCGGCGGAGCCAGGCGGGCCAGCGACCCTGTGCGGCGGCCCGATGCCCTGTCCCTGCCGCGGGTGCAGC
GCTTCCACAGCACCCACAACGTGAACCCCGGCCCGCTGCCGCCCTGTGCCGACAGGCGAGGCCTCCGCCT
GCAGAGCCACCCGAGCACCGACGGCGGCCTGGCCCGCGGCGCCTACTCGCCCCGGCCGCCTAGCATCAGC
GAGAACGTGGCGATGGAGGCCGTGGCGGCAGGAGTGGACGGCGCGGGGCCCGAGGCCGACCTGGGGCTGC
CGGAGGACGACCTGGTGCTTCCAGACGACGTGGTGCAGTACATCAAGGCGCACGCCAGTGGCGCTCTGGA
CGAGGGCACCGGGCAGGTGTATCCCACGGAAAGCACTGGCTTCTCTGACAACCCCAGACTACCCAGCCCG
GGGCTGCACGGCCAGCGCAGGATGGTGGCTGCGGACTCCAACGTGGGCCCCTCCGCCCCTATGCTGGGAG
GATGCCAGTTAGGCTTTGGGGCGCCCTCCAGCCTGAACAAAAATAACATGCCTGTGCAGTGGAATGAGGT
GAGCTCCGGCACCGTAGACGCCCTGGCCAGCCAGGTGAAGCCTCCACCCTTTCCTCAGGGCAACCTGGCG
GTGGTGCAGCAGAAGCCTGCCTTTGGCCAGTACCCGGGCTACAGTCCGCAAGGCCTACAGGCTAGCCCTG
GGGGCCTGGACAGCACGCAGCCACACCTGCAGCCCCGCAGCGGAGCCCCCTCCCAGGGCATCCCCAGGGT
AAACTACATGCAGCAGCTGCGACAGCCAGTGGCAGGCAGCCAGTGTCCTGGCATGACTACCACTATGAGC
CCCCATGCCTGCTATGGCCAAGTCCACCCCCAGCTGAGCCCCAGCACCATCAGTGGGGCCCTCAACCAGT
TCCCCCAATCCTGCAGCAACATGCCAGCCAAGCCAGGGCATCTGGGGCACCCTCAGCAGACAGAAGTGGC
ACCTGACCCCACCACGATGGGCAATCGCCACAGGGAACTTGGGGTCCCCGATTCAGCCCTGGCTGGAGTG
CCACCACCTCACCCAGTCCAGAGCTACCCACAGCAGAGCCATCACCTGGCAGCCTCCATGAGCCAGGAGG
GCTACCACCAGGTCCCCAGCCTTCTGCCTGCCCGCCAGCCTGGCTTCATGGAGCCCCAAACAGGCCCGAT
GGGGGTGGCTACAGCAGGCTTTGGCCTAGTGCAGCCCCGGCCTCCCCTCGAGCCCAGCCCCACTGGCCGC
CACCGTGGGGTACGTGCTGTGCAGCAGCAGCTGGCCTACGCCAGGGCCACAGGCCATGCCATGGCTGCCA
TGCCGTCCAGTCAGGAAACAGCAGAGGCTGTGCCCAAGGGAGCGATGGGCAACATGGGGTCGGTGCCTCC
CCAGCCGCCTCCGCAGGACGCAGGTGGGGCCCCGGACCACAGCATGCTCTACTACTACGGCCAGATCCAC
ATGTACGAACAGGATGGAGGCCTGGAGAACCTCGGGAGCTGCCAGGTCATGCGGTCCCAGCCACCACAGC
CACAGGCCTGTCAGGACAGCATCCAGCCCCAGCCCTTGCCCTCACCAGGGGTCAACCAGGTGTCCAGCAC
TGTGGACTCCCAGCTCCTGGAGGCCCCCCAGATTGACTTCGATGCCATCATGGATGATGGCGATCACTCG
AGTTTGTTCTCGGGTGCTCTGAGCCCCAGCCTCCTCCACAGCCTCTCCCAGAACTCCTCCCGCCTCACCA
CCCCCCGAAACTCCTTGACCCTGCCCTCCATCCCCGCAGGCATCAGCAACATGGCTGTCGGGGACATGAG
CTCCATGCTCACCAGCCTCGCCGAGGAGAGCAAGTTCCTGAACATGATGACCTAGTAATGAACTAGTCCG
TAACTTGAAAGTATTTCGATTTCTTGGCTTTATATATCTTGTGGAAAGGACGATTAGTCTTTGTACTCAC
CTTGGCGACGCGTTAAGTCGACAATCAACCTCTGGATTACAAAATTTGTGAAAGATTGACTGGTATTCTT
AACTATGTTGCTCCTTTTACGCTATGTGGATACGCTGCTTTAATGCCTTTGTATCATGCTATTGCTTCCC
GTATGGCTTTCATTTTCTCCTCCTTGTATAAATCCTGGTTGCTGTCTCTTTATGAGGAGTTGTGGCCCGT
TGTCAGGCAACGTGGCGTGGTGTGCACTGTGTTTGCTGACGCAACCCCCACTGGTTGGGGCATTGCCACC
ACCTGTCAGCTCCTTTCCGGGACTTTCGCTTTCCCCCTCCCTATTGCCACGGCGGAACTCATCGCCGCCT
GCCTTGCCCGCTGCTGGACAGGGGCTCGGCTGTTGGGCACTGACAATTCCGTGGTGTTGTCGGGGAAATC
ATCGTCCTTTCCTTGGCTGCTCGCCTGTGTTGCCACCTGGATTCTGCGCGGGACGTCCTTCTGCTACGTC
CCTTCGGCCCTCAATCCAGCGGACCTTCCTTCCCGCGGCCTGCTGCCGGCTCTGCGGCCTCTTCCGCGTC
TTCGCCTTCGCCCTCAGACGAGTCGGATCTCCCTTTGGGCCGCCTCCCCGCGTCGACTTTAAGACCAATG
ACTTACAAGGCAGCTGTAGATCTTAGCCACTTTTTAAAAGAAAAGGGGGGACTGGAAGGGCTAATTCACT
CCCAACGAAGACAAGATCTGCTTTTTGCTTGTACTGGGTCTCTCTGGTTAGACCAGATCTGAGCCTGGGA
GCTCTCTGGCTAACTAGGGAACCCACTGCTTAAGCCTCAATAAAGCTTGCCTTGAGTGCTTCAAGTAGTG
TGTGCCCGTCTGTTGTGTGACTCTGGTAACTAGAGATCCCTCAGACCCTTTTAGTCAGTGTGGAAAATCT
CTAGCAGTACGTATAGTAGTTCATGTCATCTTATTATTCAGTATTTATAACTTGCAAAGAAATGAATATC
AGAGAGTGAGAGGAACTTGTTTATTGCAGCTTATAATGGTTACAAATAAAGCAATAGCATCACAAATTTC
ACAAATAAAGCATTTTTTTCACTGCATTCTAGTTGTGGTTTGTCCAAACTCATCAATGTATCTTATCATG
TCTGGCTCTAGCTATCCCGCCCCTAACTCCGCCCATCCCGCCCCTAACTCCGCCCAGTTCCGCCCATTCT
CCGCCCCATGGCTGACTAATTTTTTTTATTTATGCAGAGGCCGAGGCCGCCTCGGCCTCTGAGCTATTCC
AGAAGTAGTGAGGAGGCTTTTTTGGAGGCCTAGGGACGTACCCAATTCGCCCTATAGTGAGTCGTATTAC
GCGCGCTCACTGGCCGTCGTTTTACAACGTCGTGACTGGGAAAACCCTGGCGTTACCCAACTTAATCGCC
TTGCAGCACATCCCCCTTTCGCCAGCTGGCGTAATAGCGAAGAGGCCCGCACCGATCGCCCTTCCCAACA
GTTGCGCAGCCTGAATGGCGAATGGG
[124 nt withheld, positions 10457-10580]
C
[91 nt withheld, positions 10582-10672]
A
[49 nt withheld, positions 10674-10722]
CCTTTGACGTTGGAGTCCACGTTCTTT
[37 nt withheld, positions 10750-10786]
ACCCTATCTCGGTCTATTCTTTTGATTTATAAGGGATTTTGCCGATTTCGGCCTATTGGTTAAAAAATGA
GCTGATTTAACAAAAATTTAACGCGAATTTTAACAAAATATTAACGCTTACAATTTAGGTGGCACTTTTC
GGGGAAATGTGCGCGGAACCCCTATTTGTTTATTTTTCTAAATACATTCAAATATGTATCCGCTCATGAG
ACAATAACCCTGATAAATGCTTCAATAATATTGAAAAAGGAAGAGTATGAGTATTCAACATTTCCGTGTC
GCCCTTATTCCCTTTTTTGCGGCATTTTGCCTTCCTGTTTTTGCTCACCCAGAAACGCTGGTGAAAGTAA
AAGATGCTGAAGATCAGTTGGGTGCACGAGTGGGTTACATCGAACTGGATCTCAACAGCGGTAAGATCCT
TGAGAGTTTTCGCCCCGAAGAACGTTTTCCAATGATGAGCACTTTTAAAGTTCTGCTATGTGGCGCGGTA
TTATCCCGTATTGACGCCGGGCAAGAGCAACTCGGTCGCCGCATACACTATTCTCAGAATGACTTGGTTG
AGTACTCACCAGTCACAGAAAAGCATCTTACGGATGGCATGACAGTAAGAGAATTATGCAGTGCTGCCAT
AACCATGAGTGATAACACTGCGGCCAACTTACTTCTGACAACGATCGGAGGACCGAAGGAGCTAACCGCT
TTTTTGCACAACATGGGGGATCATGTAACTCGCCTTGATCGTTGGGAACCGGAGCTGAATGAAGCCATAC
CAAACGACGAGCGTGACACCACGATGCCTGTAGCAATGGCAACAACGTTGCGCAAACTATTAACTGGCGA
ACTACTTACTCTAGCTTCCCGGCAACAATTAATAGACTGGATGGAGGCGGATAAAGTTGCAGGACCACTT
CTGCGCTCGGCCCTTCCGGCTGGCTGGTTTATTGCTGATAAATCTGGAGCCGGTGAGCGTGGGTCTCGCG
GTATCATTGCAGCACTGGGGCCAGATGGTAAGCCCTCCCGTATCGTAGTTATCTACACGACGGGGAGTCA
GGCAACTATGGATGAACGAAATAGACAGATCGCTGAGATAGGTGCCTCACTGATTAAGCATTGGTAACTG
TCAGACCAAGTTTACTCATATATACTTTAGATTGATTTAAAACTTCATTTTTAATTTAAAAGGATCTAGG
TGAAGATCCTTTTTGATAATCTCATGACCAAAATCCCTTAACGTGAGTTTTCGTTCCACTGAGCGTCAGA
CCCCGTAGAAAAGATCAAAGGATCTTCTTGAGATCCTTTTTTTCTGCGCGTAATCTGCTGCTTGCAAACA
AAAAAACCACCGCTACCAGCGGTGGTTTGTTTGCCGGATCAAGAGCTACCAACTCTTTTTCCGAAGGTAA
CTGGCTTCAGCAGAGCGCAGATACCAAATACTGTTCTTCTAGTGTAGCCGTAGTTAGGCCACCACTTCAA
GAACTCTGTAGCACCGCCTACATACCTCGCTCTGCTAATCCTGTTACCAGTGGCTGCTGCCAGTGGCGAT
AAGTCGTGTCTTACCGGGTTGGACTCAAGACGATAGTTACCGGATAAGGCGCAGCGGTCGGGCTGAACGG
GGGGTTCGTGCACACAGCCCAGCTTGGAGCGAACGACCTACACCGAACTGAGATACCTACAGCGTGAGCT
ATGAGAAAGCGCCACGCTTCCCGAAGGGAGAAAGGCGGACAGGTATCCGGTAAGCGGCAGGGTCGGAACA
GGAGAGCGCACGAGGGAGCTTCCAGGGGGAAACGCCTGGTATCTTTATAGTCCTGTCGGGTTTCGCCACC
TCTGACTTGAGCGTCGATTTTTGTGATGCTCGTCAGGGGGGCGGAGCCTATGGAAAAACGCCAGCAACGC
GGCCTTTTTACGGTTCCTGGCCTTTTGCTGGCCTTTTGCTCACATGTTCTTTCCTGCGTTATCCCCTGAT
TCTGTGGATAACCGTATTACCGCCTTTGAGTGAGCTGATACCGCTCGCCGCAGCCGAACGACCGAGCGCA
GCGAGTCAGTGAGCGAGGAAGCGGAAGAGCGCCCAATACGCAAACCGCCTCTCCCCGCGCGTTGGCCGAT
TCATTAATGCAGCTGGCACGACAGGTTTCCCGACTGGAAAGCGGGCAGTGAGCGCAACGCAATTAATGTG
AGTTAGCTCACTCATTAGGCACCCCAGGCTTTACACTTTATGCTTCCGGCTCGTATGTTGTGTGGAATTG
TGAGCGGATAACAATTTCACACAGGAAACAGCTATGACCATGATTACGCCAAGCGCGCAATTAACCCTCA
CTAAAGGGAACAAAAGCTGGAGCTGCAAGC
Features (pLannotate 1.2.2; 31 found; start..end, strand, type, name):
      5..231     +  promoter       RSV promoter: Rous sarcoma virus enhancer/promoter
    232..412     +  LTR            5' LTR (truncated): truncated 5' long terminal repeat (LTR) from HIV-1
    459..584     +  misc_feature   HIV-1 Ψ: packaging signal of human immunodeficiency virus type 1
    568..931     +  CDS            HIV-1 gag (fragment): gag protein from human immunodeficiency virus 1; gag
   1077..1310    +  misc_feature   RRE: The Rev response element (RRE) of HIV-1 allows for Rev-dependent mRNA export from the nucleus to the cytoplasm.
   1687..1713    +  CDS            Rev (fragment): human immunodeficiency virus 1 (HIV-1) Rev protein; rev; enhances nuclear export of unspliced and incompletely spliced viral mRNAs
   1720..1743    +  promoter       SV40 promoter (fragment): SV40 early promoter
   1744..1815    +  promoter       SV40 promoter (fragment): SV40 enhancer and early promoter
   1839..1974    +  rep_origin     SV40 ori: SV40 origin of replication
   2020..2616    +  CDS            PuroR (fragment): puromycin N-acetyltransferase; pac from Streptomyces; confers resistance to puromycin
   2665..2782    +  misc_feature   cPPT/CTS: central polypurine tract and central termination sequence of HIV-1
   2847..2913    +  CDS            small t antigen (fragment): SV40 (simian virus 40) small t antigen
   2920..4098    +  promoter       EF-1α promoter: strong constitutive promoter for human elongation factor EF-1α
   4115..8872    +  CDS            GLI2: GLI2_HUMAN - Also known as THP From Homo sapiens (Human).
   8888..8941    +  promoter       U6 promoter (fragment): RNA polymerase III promoter for human U6 snRNA
   8983..9571    +  misc_feature   WPRE: woodchuck hepatitis virus posttranscriptional regulatory element
   9622..9641    +  misc_feature   cPPT/CTS (fragment): central polypurine tract and central termination sequence of HIV-1
   9643..9876    +  LTR            3' LTR (ΔU3): self-inactivating 3' long terminal repeat (LTR) from HIV-1
   9954..10075   +  polyA_signal   SV40 poly(A) signal: SV40 polyadenylation signal
  10115..10250   +  rep_origin     SV40 ori: SV40 origin of replication
  10271..10289   -  promoter       T7 promoter: promoter for bacteriophage T7 RNA polymerase
  10297..10452   +  CDS            lacZα (fragment): LacZα fragment of β-galactosidase; lacZ fragment
  10457..10885   +  rep_origin     f1 ori (sequence partly withheld): f1 bacteriophage origin of replication; arrow indicates direction of (+) strand synthesis
  10938..11042   +  promoter       AmpR promoter: bla
  11043..11903   +  CDS            AmpR: β-lactamase; bla; confers resistance to ampicillin, carbenicillin, and related antibiotics
  12074..12662   +  rep_origin     ori: high-copy-number ColE1/pMB1/pBR322/pUC origin of replication
  12845..12937   +  CDS            lacI (fragment): lac repressor; lacI; The lac repressor binds to the lac operator to inhibit transcription in E. coli. This inhibition can be relieved by adding lactose or isopropyl-β-D-thiogalactopyranoside (IPTG).
  12950..12971   +  protein_bind   CAP binding site: CAP binding activates transcription in the presence of cAMP. E. coli catabolite activator protein
  12986..13016   +  promoter       lac promoter: promoter for the E. coli lac operon
  13020..13042   +  protein_bind   lac operator (fragment): The lac repressor binds to the lac operator to inhibit transcription in E. coli. This inhibition can be relieved by adding lactose or isopropyl-β-D-thiogalactopyranoside (IPTG). lac repressor encoded by lacI
  13085..13103   +  promoter       T3 promoter: promoter for bacteriophage T3 RNA polymerase
