[The description below was written by a language model from this plasmid's Addgene catalogue record and pLannotate feature annotations shown in this document.]
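Description:
TFORF2885 is a lentiviral mammalian expression plasmid built on the pLX_TRC317 backbone. It carries the human GLI2 open reading frame as one member of a barcoded transcription factor ORF library. It is propagated in E. coli through a high-copy ColE1/pUC-type origin with ampicillin selection (AmpR under its own promoter). The backbone also retains an f1 origin and remnants of a lac/lacZα cloning region flanked by T7 and T3 promoters. The sequenced plasmid is about 13.1 kb. The depositor warns that recombination can occur, as is common for LTR-containing vectors with large inserts.

The viral portion has a third-generation, self-inactivating layout. An RSV promoter fused to a truncated HIV-1 5' LTR drives genomic RNA production in packaging cells. This is followed by the Ψ packaging signal with a gag fragment, the RRE for Rev-dependent nuclear export, a cPPT/CTS element, and a ΔU3 3' LTR with a downstream SV40 poly(A) signal.

Within the proviral region, an SV40 early promoter/origin drives puromycin N-acetyltransferase for selection of transduced cells. A separate EF-1α promoter drives constitutive expression of GLI2 (about 4.8 kb), a zinc-finger transcription factor of the Hedgehog signalling pathway. A WPRE downstream of the ORF enhances transcript stability and expression. The unique 24-bp barcode described in the catalogue entry is not annotated in the feature table. A short sequence between the ORF and the WPRE is annotated as a U6 promoter fragment, but the record does not give its role.

The construct is intended for GLI2 overexpression, singly or in pooled screens. In pooled use, barcode readout identifies which transcription factor each cell received, for example in directed differentiation studies.
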