Addgene plasmid #144256: TFORF2885
Purpose: Lentiviral vector for overexpressing transcription factor ORFs with unique 24-bp barcodes. Barcodes facilitate identification of transcription factors in pooled screens.
Depositing lab: Feng Zhang. Depositing organization: Broad Institute. Publication: A transcription factor atlas of directed differentiation. Joung J, Ma S, Tay T, Geiger-Schuller KR, Kirchgatterer PC, Verdine VK, Guo B, Arias-Garcia MA, Allen WE, Singh A, Kuksenko O, Abudayyeh OO, Gootenberg JS, Fu Z, Macrae RK, Buenrostro JD, Regev A, Zhang F. Cell. 2023 Jan 5;186(1):209-229.e26. doi: 10.1016/j.cell.2022.11.026. PubMed 36608654.
Backbone
  Vector backbone: pLX_TRC317
  Backbone manufacturer: Broad Institute Genetic Perturbation Platform
  Backbone size w/o insert (bp): 8264
  Vector type: Mammalian Expression, Lentiviral
  Selectable markers: Puromycin
Growth in bacteria
  Bacterial resistance: Ampicillin, 100 μg/mL
  Growth temperature: 37°C
  Growth strain: NEB Stable
  Copy number: High Copy
Gene/Insert
  Gene/Insert name: GLI2
  Species: H. sapiens (human)
  Insert size (bp): 4862
  Entrez Gene: GLI2 (a.k.a. CJS, HPE9, PHS2, THP1, THP2)
  Promoter: EF1a
  Cloning method: Unknown
  Sequencing primers: 5′ GGGTGGAGACTGAAGTTAGGCCAG; 3′ CACATAGCGTAAAAGGAGCAACATAG
Terms and licenses: Academic/Nonprofit Terms; Industry Terms: Not Available to Industry
Depositor comments: NM_005270,ENST00000452319,ENST00000361492 . The transcription factor ORF portion of this plasmid was synthesized by Genewiz. Please test multiple small colonies in case of plasmid recombination. To make this collection available in a timely manner, a portion of this collection was not fully sequenced by Addgene. If an Addgene verified full plasmid sequence is not available, please contact us prior to placing an order to request the full sequence.
How to cite: TFORF2885 was a gift from Feng Zhang (Addgene plasmid # 144256 ; http://n2t.net/addgene:144256 ; RRID:Addgene_144256)
