>Addgene plasmid #144256 | TFORF2885 | depositor partial sequence | sequence record 284883 | Insert
ACCGCCACCATGGAGACGTCTGCCTCAGCCACTGCCTCCGAGAAGCAAGAAGCCAAAAGTGGGATCCTGG
AGGCCGCTGGCTTCCCCGACCCGGGTAAAAAGGCCTCTCCTTTGGTGGTGGCTGCAGCGGCAGCAGCAGC
GGTAGCTGCCCAAGGAGTGCCGCAGCATCTCTTGCCACCATTCCATGCGCCCCTACCGATTGACATGCGA
CACCAGGAAGGAAGGTACCATTACGAGCCTCATTCTGTCCACGGTGTGCACGGGCCCCCTGCCCTCAGCG
GCAGCCCTGTCATCTCTGACATCTCCTTGATCCGGCTTTCCCCGCACCCGGCTGGCCCTGGGGAGTCCCC
CTTCAACGCCCCCCACCCGTACGTGAACCCCCACATGGAGCACTACCTCCGTTCTGTGCACAGCAGCCCC
ACGCTCTCCATGATCTCTGCAGCCAGGGGCCTCAGCCCCGCTGATGTGGCCCAGGAGCACCTTAAGGAGA
GGGGACTGTTTGGCCTTCCTGCTCCAGGCACCACCCCCTCAGACTATTACCACCAGATGACCCTCGTGGC
AGGCCACCCCGCGCCCTACGGGGACCTGCTGATGCAGAGCGGGGGCGCTGCCAGCGCACCCCATCTCCAC
GACTACCTCAACCCCGTGGACGTGTCCCGTTTCTCCAGCCCGCGGGTGACGCCCCGCCTGAGCCGCAAGC
GGGCGCTGTCCATCTCCCCACTCTCAGACGCCAGCCTGGACCTGCAGCGGATGATCCGCACCTCACCCAA
CTCGCTAGTGGCCTACATCAACAACTCCCGAAGCAGCTCAGCGGCCAGCGGTTCCTACGGGCATCTGTCA
GCGGGTGCCCTCAGCCCAGCCTTCACCTTCCCCCACCCCATCAACCCCGTGGCCTACCAGCAGATTCTGA
GCCAGCAGAGGGGTCTGGGGTCAGCCTTTGGACACACACCACCCCTGATCCAGCCCTCACCCACCTTCCT
GGCCCAGCAGCCCATGGCCCTCACCTCCATCAATGCCACGCCCACCCAGCTCAGCAGCAGCAGCAACTGT
CTGAGTGACACCAACCAGAACAAGCAGAGCAGTGAGTCGGCCGTCAGCAGCACCGTCAACCCTGTCGCCA
TTCACAAGCGCAGCAAGGTCAAGACCGAGCCTGAGGGCCTGCGGCCGGCCTCCCCTCTGGCGCTGACGCA
GGGCCAGGTGTCTGGACACGGCTCATGTGGGTGTGCCCTTCCCCTCTCCCAGGAGCAGCTGGCTGACCTC
AAGGAAGATCTGGACAGGGATGACTGTAAGCAGGAGGCTGAGGTGGTCATCTATGAGACCAACTGCCACT
GGGAAGACTGCACCAAGGAGTACGACACCCAGGAGCAGCTGGTGCATCACATCAACAACGAGCACATCCA
CGGGGAGAAGAAGGAGTTTGTGTGCCGCTGGCAGGCCTGCACGCGGGAGCAGAAGCCCTTCAAGGCGCAG
TACATGCTGGTGGTGCACATGCGGCGACACACGGGCGAGAAGCCCCACAAGTGCACGTTCGAGGGCTGCT
CGAAGGCCTACTCCCGCCTGGAGAACCTGAAGACACACCTGCGGTCCCACACCGGGGAGAAGCCATATGT
GTGTGAGCACGAGGGCTGCAACAAAGCCTTCTCCAACGCCTCGGACCGCGCCAAGCACCAGAATCGCACC
CACTCCAACGAGAAACCCTACATCTGCAAGATCCCAGGCTGCACCAAGAGATACACAGACCCCAGCTCTC
TCCGGAAGCATGTGAAAACGGTCCACGGCCCAGATGCCCACGTCACCAAGAAGCAGCGCAATGACGTGCA
CCTCCGCACACCGCTGCTCAAAGAGAATGGGGACAGTGAGGCCGGCACGGAGCCTGGCGGCCCAGAGAGC
ACCGAGGCCAGCAGCACCAGCCAGGCCGTGGAGGACTGCCTGCACGTCAGAGCCATCAAGACCGAGAGCT
CCGGGCTGTGTCAGTCCAGCCCCGGGGCCCAGTCGTCCTGCAGCAGCGAGCCCTCTCCTCTGGGCAGTGC
CCCCAACAATGACAGTGGCGTGGAGATGCCGGGGACGGGGCCCGGGAGCCTGGGAGACCTGACGGCACTG
GATGACACACCCCCAGGGGCCGACACCTCAGCCCTGGCTGCCCCCTCCGCTGGTGGCCTCCAGCTGCGCA
AACACATGACCACCATGCACCGGTTCGAGCAGCTCAAGAAGGAGAAGCTCAAGTCACTCAAGGATTCCTG
CTCATGGGCCGGGCCGACTCCACACACGCGGAACACCAAGCTGCCTCCCCTCCCGGGAAGTGGCTCCATC
CTGGAAAACTTCAGTGGCAGTGGGGGCGGCGGGCCCGCGGGGCTGCTGCCGAACCCGCGGCTGTCGGAGC
TGTCCGCGAGCGAGGTGACCATGCTGAGCCAGCTGCAGGAGCGCCGCGACAGCTCCACCAGCACGGTCAG
CTCGGCCTACACCGTGAGCCGCCGCTCCTCCGGCATCTCCCCCTACTTCTCCAGCCGCCGCTCCAGCGAG
GCCTCGCCCCTGGGCGCCGGCCGCCCGCACAACGCGAGCTCCGCTGACTCCTACGACCCCATCTCCACGG
ACGCGTCGCGGCGCTCGAGCGAGGCCAGCCAGTGCAGCGGCGGCTCCGGGCTGCTCAACCTCACGCCGGC
GCAGCAGTACAGCCTGCGGGCCAAGTACGCGGCAGCCACTGGCGGCCCCCCGCCCACTCCGCTGCCGGGC
CTGGAGCGCATGAGCCTGCGGACCAGGCTGGCGCTGCTGGACGCGCCCGAGCGCACGCTGCCCGCCGGCT
GCCCACGCCCACTGGGGCCGCGGCGTGGCAGCGACGGGCCGACCTATGGCCACGGCCACGCGGGGGCTGC
GCCCGCCTTCCCCCACGAGGCTCCAGGCGGCGGAGCCAGGCGGGCCAGCGACCCTGTGCGGCGGCCCGAT
GCCCTGTCCCTGCCGCGGGTGCAGCGCTTCCACAGCACCCACAACGTGAACCCCGGCCCGCTGCCGCCCT
GTGCCGACAGGCGAGGCCTCCGCCTGCAGAGCCACCCGAGCACCGACGGCGGCCTGGCCCGCGGCGCCTA
CTCGCCCCGGCCGCCTAGCATCAGCGAGAACGTGGCGATGGAGGCCGTGGCGGCAGGAGTGGACGGCGCG
GGGCCCGAGGCCGACCTGGGGCTGCCGGAGGACGACCTGGTGCTTCCAGACGACGTGGTGCAGTACATCA
AGGCGCACGCCAGTGGCGCTCTGGACGAGGGCACCGGGCAGGTGTATCCCACGGAAAGCACTGGCTTCTC
TGACAACCCCAGACTACCCAGCCCGGGGCTGCACGGCCAGCGCAGGATGGTGGCTGCGGACTCCAACGTG
GGCCCCTCCGCCCCTATGCTGGGAGGATGCCAGTTAGGCTTTGGGGCGCCCTCCAGCCTGAACAAAAATA
ACATGCCTGTGCAGTGGAATGAGGTGAGCTCCGGCACCGTAGACGCCCTGGCCAGCCAGGTGAAGCCTCC
ACCCTTTCCTCAGGGCAACCTGGCGGTGGTGCAGCAGAAGCCTGCCTTTGGCCAGTACCCGGGCTACAGT
CCGCAAGGCCTACAGGCTAGCCCTGGGGGCCTGGACAGCACGCAGCCACACCTGCAGCCCCGCAGCGGAG
CCCCCTCCCAGGGCATCCCCAGGGTAAACTACATGCAGCAGCTGCGACAGCCAGTGGCAGGCAGCCAGTG
TCCTGGCATGACTACCACTATGAGCCCCCATGCCTGCTATGGCCAAGTCCACCCCCAGCTGAGCCCCAGC
ACCATCAGTGGGGCCCTCAACCAGTTCCCCCAATCCTGCAGCAACATGCCAGCCAAGCCAGGGCATCTGG
GGCACCCTCAGCAGACAGAAGTGGCACCTGACCCCACCACGATGGGCAATCGCCACAGGGAACTTGGGGT
CCCCGATTCAGCCCTGGCTGGAGTGCCACCACCTCACCCAGTCCAGAGCTACCCACAGCAGAGCCATCAC
CTGGCAGCCTCCATGAGCCAGGAGGGCTACCACCAGGTCCCCAGCCTTCTGCCTGCCCGCCAGCCTGGCT
TCATGGAGCCCCAAACAGGCCCGATGGGGGTGGCTACAGCAGGCTTTGGCCTAGTGCAGCCCCGGCCTCC
CCTCGAGCCCAGCCCCACTGGCCGCCACCGTGGGGTACGTGCTGTGCAGCAGCAGCTGGCCTACGCCAGG
GCCACAGGCCATGCCATGGCTGCCATGCCGTCCAGTCAGGAAACAGCAGAGGCTGTGCCCAAGGGAGCGA
TGGGCAACATGGGGTCGGTGCCTCCCCAGCCGCCTCCGCAGGACGCAGGTGGGGCCCCGGACCACAGCAT
GCTCTACTACTACGGCCAGATCCACATGTACGAACAGGATGGAGGCCTGGAGAACCTCGGGAGCTGCCAG
GTCATGCGGTCCCAGCCACCACAGCCACAGGCCTGTCAGGACAGCATCCAGCCCCAGCCCTTGCCCTCAC
CAGGGGTCAACCAGGTGTCCAGCACTGTGGACTCCCAGCTCCTGGAGGCCCCCCAGATTGACTTCGATGC
CATCATGGATGATGGCGATCACTCGAGTTTGTTCTCGGGTGCTCTGAGCCCCAGCCTCCTCCACAGCCTC
TCCCAGAACTCCTCCCGCCTCACCACCCCCCGAAACTCCTTGACCCTGCCCTCCATCCCCGCAGGCATCA
GCAACATGGCTGTCGGGGACATGAGCTCCATGCTCACCAGCCTCGCCGAGGAGAGCAAGTTCCTGAACAT
GATGACCTAGTAATGAACTAGTCCGTAACTTGAAAGTATTTCGATTTCTTGGCTTTATATATCTTGTGGA
AAGGACGATTAGTCTTTGTACTCACCTTGGCG
