>Addgene plasmid #144256 | TFORF2885 | depositor partial sequence | sequence record 284884 | Barcode
TTAGTCTTTGTACTCACCTTGGCG
